>Addgene plasmid #42507 | pMALp2x-SCO5461 | addgene partial sequence | sequence record 62954 | MBP-F 5'-GATGAAGCCCTGAAAGACGCGCAG-3'
GGATCGAGAGGAAGGTATTTCAGAATTCGTGATCCTCTAGGAATGATCACCACTAGTCTGCGCCGCCGGA
CCGCCGCCGCGGTCCTGTCGCTCTCCGCCGTCCTCGCCACCACCGCGGCCACCGCCCCCGGTGCCGCCCC
GGCACCGTCGGCTGCCCCCGCCAAGGCCGCCCCGGCCTGCCCCCAGTTCGACGACCGGACCAAGGCCGCC
GCCGACCGCGGCGTCGACGTCGACCGCATCACGCCCGAGCCGGTCTGGCGCACCACCTGCGGCACCCTCT
ACCGCAGCGACAGCCGCGGCCCGCAGGTCGTCTTCGAGGAGGGCTTCCACGCCAAGGACGTCCAGAACGG
ACAGTACGACGTCGAGAAGTACGTCCTGGTCAACCAGCCCTCGCCGTACGTGTCGACGAGCTACGACCAC
GACCTGTACAAGACCTGGTACAAGTCCGGCTACAACTACTACGTCGACGCCCCCGGCGGCATCGACGTCA
ACAAGACCATCGGCGACACCCACAAGTGGGCCGACCAGGTCGAGGTCGCCTTCCCGGGCGGCATCCAGCG
GAAGTACATCATCGGCGTCTGTCCGGTCGACCGGCAGACCAAGACCGAGATCATGAGCGACTGCGAGAGC
AACCCGCACTACCAGCCCTGGCACTGACTGCAGGCAAGCTTGGCACTGGCCGTCGTTTTACAACGTCGTG
ACTG
