[The description below was written by a language model from this plasmid's Addgene catalogue record.]
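Description:
pMALp2x-SCO5461 is a bacterial expression plasmid built on the commercial pMAL-p2x backbone, designed to produce a Streptomyces coelicolor A3(2) enzyme in Escherichia coli as a fusion to maltose-binding protein (MBP). The total construct is recorded as 7330 bp, from a 6715 bp backbone and a 615 bp insert. It is maintained under ampicillin selection and is listed as low copy; the record does not describe the origin of replication or provide a feature table, so other backbone elements are not documented here.

The insert encodes SCO5461, also called ScARP, a guanosine ADP-ribosyltransferase (NAD+:guanine-N2-ADP-D-ribosyltransferase). It was cloned by restriction digestion between XbaI and PstI sites, both of which remain intact, placing the coding sequence downstream of the backbone's MBP so that the tag sits at the N terminus of the fusion. Expression is driven by the tac promoter, a hybrid trp/lac promoter that is generally induced with IPTG. In the pMAL system, MBP typically improves solubility and allows affinity purification on amylose resin. The "p" series vectors generally retain the MBP signal sequence, directing the fusion to the periplasm, and the "x" designation conventionally denotes a Factor Xa cleavage site between MBP and the passenger protein, although the record itself does not state these details.

The associated publication concerns ADP-ribosylation of guanosine by the SCO5461 protein secreted from S. coelicolor, so the plasmid is suited to producing recombinant enzyme for purification and biochemical characterisation of this activity.
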