Addgene plasmid #42507: pMALp2x-SCO5461
Depositing lab: Koji Okamoto. Depositing organization: National Cancer Center Research Institute (NCC-RI). Publication: ADP-ribosylation of guanosine by SCO5461 protein secreted from Streptomyces coelicolor. Nakano T, Matsushima-Hibiya Y, Yamamoto M, Takahashi-Nakaguchi A, Fukuda H, Ono M, Takamura-Enya T, Kinashi H, Totsuka Y. Toxicon. 2012 Dec 2;63C:55-63. doi: 10.1016/j.toxicon.2012.11.019. PubMed 23212047.
Backbone
  Vector backbone: pMAL-p2x
  Backbone manufacturer: New England Biolabs
  Backbone size w/o insert (bp): 6715
  Total vector size (bp): 7330
  Vector type: Bacterial Expression
Growth in bacteria
  Bacterial resistance: Ampicillin, 100 μg/mL
  Growth temperature: 37°C
  Growth strain: JM109
  Growth instructions: Use rich media (terrific broth, etc.) for protein expression.
  Copy number: Low Copy
Gene/Insert
  Gene/Insert name: guanosine ADP-ribosyltransferase (alt names: SCO5461; ScARP; NAD+:guanine-N2-ADP-D-ribosyltransferase)
  Species: Streptomyces coelicolor A3(2)
  Insert size (bp): 615
  GenBank ID: AL939123.1:267130..267744 CAB76015.1
  Entrez Gene: SCO5461 (a.k.a. SCO5461, SC3D11.18)
  Promoter: tac
  Tag / fusion protein: maltose-binding protein (N terminal on backbone)
  Cloning method: Restriction Enzyme; 5′ cloning site XbaI (not destroyed); 3′ cloning site PstI (not destroyed)
  Sequencing primers: 5′ ggtcgtcagactgtcgatgaagcc; 3′ gtaaaacgacggccag
Terms and licenses: Academic/Nonprofit Terms; Industry Terms: Not Available to Industry
How to cite: pMALp2x-SCO5461 was a gift from Koji Okamoto (Addgene plasmid # 42507 ; http://n2t.net/addgene:42507 ; RRID:Addgene_42507)
